>Addgene plasmid #113104 | Halo-Erk2 donor | addgene full sequence | sequence record 217907 | Addgene NGS Result
GGAAATCTCCAGAGTAGACAGCCAGCGCGCGATCTCGCTGCCGATCAGGTCCGGGTTGTCTTCTTGCAGC
AGATTCAGACCCGGGCCGATGTCCACAGCCTTGCAGTTAGGCAGGCTTTTGGCCAGGCGAGCGGCTTCGG
CCGGTGGGATCAGAACGCCTGGGGTGCCCCAGAACAGCAGCTTCGGGACAGGGGACTGGTGCAGCCAGTC
CATGTATTCTTCGACCAGCGCGACGATGTTCGCTGGCTCACCGGCGATTGGCAGCTCGTTTGGGAAGCGC
CACAGTGGCTCGCGGTCAACAGGATTCAGGAACGGCTCGCGGTAATGGTCCATCTCGACTTCAGTCAGCG
GGCGGACGACACCCATCGGCAGCGTACCCTCGATAAAAACGTTCTGATCGATGATCAGCTTGCGGCCGAC
GTCGGTGGTGCGGAAGGCCTGGAAGGTCTCGCGGGCAAATTCTGGCCATTCGTCCCAGGTCGGGATAGGG
CGGATGAACTCCATAAATGCAATACCTTTGACGCGCTCTGGATTGCGCTTGGCCCAGTGGAAACCCAGAG
CGGAGCCCCAGTCGTGAATGACCAGGACGACCTCTTCCAGACCCAGGGCTTCGATGAAGGCATCCATGAA
GCGGACGTGGTCGTCGAAGAAATAACCCAGGTCTGGTTTGTCGGATTTGCCCATACCGATCAGGTCTGGA
GCAATGCAGCGATGGGTCGGTGCAACATGCGGGATGATGTTGCGCCACACGTAGGAGGAGGTCGGGTTAC
CGTGCAGGAACAGCACAGGGGTGCCATCGCGCGGACCAACATCGACGTAGTGCATGCGCTCGCCCAGGAC
TTCCACATAATGGGGGTCGAATGGAAAGCCAGTACCGATTTCGGATCCATCGTTATCGCTCTGAAAGTAC
AGATCCTCCATGAATTCCATGTTGGCTGCACAGCCGCCGCCGCCGCCGCCGCCGCCGCGTTCGGTTCGAC
GCTTCGCGGCTGCCGCTCGACTTATGCTGCGCTTCCCGCAGGAACCGCGCTGCCGCCCGTGTAGCCGCCC
CCGCCGGCGATCGGGAACGAGGAAGGAGGACAACACAGAGGAGAGAATTAACCGCCGGTAGAACCACTGC
CAGCCTTCCTGCCTGACGGGCGGGCTACGAGTGGGAGGAGGGAAGGGTTCGCGTCGAAGGGCGCTAGGGC
GGAGTCAAGGGCGTGCGTGTTGATTGGCTTCTCTTGGTAGAGAGGGCGGAGTCTCGCGGGTCGGCGGAAG
CAGCGAGGTGAGGCAGGAGCACTGCGGCTGCGGGGGAGGGACGTCATGTGCGCTCGGAGACCCAAGCGCT
GGGTAGCTCTAGAGAGCTAGGTTGGAATTTAGGCATAAGGACCCCACAGAGTCCCACCCACTGTCCTGGT
GCTGTGCCTGGTCCAGAACGAACTCACACGGGACCAGGGACTTGGCTTGAGACCAGAGGACTCACTGCAC
ACCAACCACGGGACCCCTGAGACAGACCTCTAAGAATACGTGGCCCACATTGTGCACTCTGATGAACTTA
GACCATCAGAGTGGGACAGAAACCAAAAAGCATAACCCAGACCCAGAAAAAAACTTTCACCCTGTAATGA
GCATAATTTTAAAAAATGCCTTTTAGACATATAAAACTAGATTAAGCAGGAATCCCACAGCATCCAAGGC
TGCTCCTGATCCAGAGCTCAGTGACATCACTCACGCAAGATAACCAGATACAGTCCTAGAACCCCATGAT
GCCCACTGGACAGAATATAAGCAGAGAATTCGATATCAAGCTTATCGATACCGTCGACCTCGAGGGGGGG
CCCGGTACCCAGCTTTTGTTCCCTTTAGTGAGGGTTAATTGCGCGCTTGGCGTAATCATGGTCATAGCTG
TTTCCTGTGTGAAATTGTTATCCGCTCACAATTCCACACAACATACGAGCCGGAAGCATAAAGTGTAAAG
CCTGGGGTGCCTAATGAGTGAGCTAACTCACATTAATTGCGTTGCGCTCACTGCCCGCTTTCCAGTCGGG
AAACCTGTCGTGCCAGCTGCATTAATGAATCGGCCAACGCGCGGGGAGAGGCGGTTTGCGTATTGGGCGC
TCTTCCGCTTCCTCGCTCACTGACTCGCTGCGCTCGGTCGTTCGGCTGCGGCGAGCGGTATCAGCTCACT
CAAAGGCGGTAATACGGTTATCCACAGAATCAGGGGATAACGCAGGAAAGAACATGTGAGCAAAAGGCCA
GCAAAAGGCCAGGAACCGTAAAAAGGCCGCGTTGCTGGCGTTTTTCCATAGGCTCCGCCCCCCTGACGAG
CATCACAAAAATCGACGCTCAAGTCAGAGGTGGCGAAACCCGACAGGACTATAAAGATACCAGGCGTTTC
CCCCTGGAAGCTCCCTCGTGCGCTCTCCTGTTCCGACCCTGCCGCTTACCGGATACCTGTCCGCCTTTCT
CCCTTCGGGAAGCGTGGCGCTTTCTCATAGCTCACGCTGTAGGTATCTCAGTTCGGTGTAGGTCGTTCGC
TCCAAGCTGGGCTGTGTGCACGAACCCCCCGTTCAGCCCGACCGCTGCGCCTTATCCGGTAACTATCGTC
TTGAGTCCAACCCGGTAAGACACGACTTATCGCCACTGGCAGCAGCCACTGGTAACAGGATTAGCAGAGC
GAGGTATGTAGGCGGTGCTACAGAGTTCTTGAAGTGGTGGCCTAACTACGGCTACACTAGAAGAACAGTA
TTTGGTATCTGCGCTCTGCTGAAGCCAGTTACCTTCGGAAAAAGAGTTGGTAGCTCTTGATCCGGCAAAC
AAACCACCGCTGGTAGCGGTGGTTTTTTTGTTTGCAAGCAGCAGATTACGCGCAGAAAAAAAGGATCTCA
AGAAGATCCTTTGATCTTTTCTACGGGGTCTGACGCTCAGTGGAACGAAAACTCACGTTAAGGGATTTTG
GTCATGAGATTATCAAAAAGGATCTTCACCTAGATCCTTTTAAATTAAAAATGAAGTTTTAAATCAATCT
AAAGTATATATGAGTAAACTTGGTCTGACAGTTACCAATGCTTAATCAGTGAGGCACCTATCTCAGCGAT
CTGTCTATTTCGTTCATCCATAGTTGCCTGACTCCCCGTCGTGTAGATAACTACGATACGGGAGGGCTTA
CCATCTGGCCCCAGTGCTGCAATGATACCGCGAGACCCACGCTCACCGGCTCCAGATTTATCAGCAATAA
ACCAGCCAGCCGGAAGGGCCGAGCGCAGAAGTGGTCCTGCAACTTTATCCGCCTCCATCCAGTCTATTAA
TTGTTGCCGGGAAGCTAGAGTAAGTAGTTCGCCAGTTAATAGTTTGCGCAACGTTGTTGCCATTGCTACA
GGCATCGTGGTGTCACGCTCGTCGTTTGGTATGGCTTCATTCAGCTCCGGTTCCCAACGATCAAGGCGAG
TTACATGATCCCCCATGTTGTGCAAAAAAGCGGTTAGCTCCTTCGGTCCTCCGATCGTTGTCAGAAGTAA
GTTGGCCGCAGTGTTATCACTCATGGTTATGGCAGCACTGCATAATTCTCTTACTGTCATGCCATCCGTA
AGATGCTTTTCTGTGACTGGTGAGTACTCAACCAAGTCATTCTGAGAATAGTGTATGCGGCGACCGAGTT
GCTCTTGCCCGGCGTCAATACGGGATAATACCGCGCCACATAGCAGAACTTTAAAAGTGCTCATCATTGG
AAAACGTTCTTCGGGGCGAAAACTCTCAAGGATCTTACCGCTGTTGAGATCCAGTTCGATGTAACCCACT
CGTGCACCCAACTGATCTTCAGCATCTTTTACTTTCACCAGCGTTTCTGGGTGAGCAAAAACAGGAAGGC
AAAATGCCGCAAAAAAGGGAATAAGGGCGACACGGAAATGTTGAATACTCATACTCTTCCTTTTTCAATA
TTATTGAAGCATTTATCAGGGTTATTGTCTCATGAGCGGATACATATTTGAATGTATTTAGAAAAATAAA
CAAATAGGGGTTCCGCGCACATTTCCCCGAAAAGTGCCACCTG
[124 nt withheld, positions 4034-4157]
C
[91 nt withheld, positions 4159-4249]
A
[49 nt withheld, positions 4251-4299]
CCTTTGACGTTGGAGTCCACGTTCTTT
[37 nt withheld, positions 4327-4363]
ACCCTATCTCGGTCTATTCTTTTGATTTATAAGGGATTTTGCCGATTTCGGCCTATTGGTTAAAAAATGA
GCTGATTTAACAAAAATTTAACGCGAATTTTAACAAAATATTAACGCTTACAATTTCCATTCGCCATTCA
GGCTGCGCAACTGTTGGGAAGGGCGATCGGTGCGGGCCTCTTCGCTATTACGCCAGCTGGCGAAAGGGGG
ATGTGCTGCAAGGCGATTAAGTTGGGTAACGCCAGGGTTTTCCCAGTCACGACGTTGTAAAACGACGGCC
AGTGAGCGCGCGTAATACGACTCACTATAGGGCGAATTGGAGCTCCACCGCGGTGGCGGCCGCTCTAGAA
CTAGTAAGGCTGTCTTCTCTTTCCTCAAGATAGCTAAGTTAAATTAAACTATCTCAGAGACCTTCGATAA
ATGAACTTGTTTTAGTTAAAACAATACACTTCAACATTCCACATGCAGGAAATCCTGCAAGTGATCGTGC
AAAAACTATTCTTGAACACTGAAACGTTATGGGGAAACGATCACAGTAATCGGGCTAAAACATATGGATA
CATTCACACTGTTAAGAGAGTACTCTTGAGGGTAACGACGGGATAATTTAAAGTCAAATTAGGACTAACT
CCAAATACTTCTTAATAATTCTAGAGTGATGCTGGCTTATCCTTTCTGAAACACAATCGGTATATTTAAA
TCCATTTTGAAACTTCAAGATTTCAATATGTCCACAACCAACGCTGTGTCATTAACGGTTAAGCCCGAGG
CAGAAAGCATCATTAGCGCTACTTAAGATATTTTGTGAATGCTGTTCACGTACACAGAAGAGAAGAAAAA
TATTTTGGTGCTCAGCACACAAGCCTATTATTCCGTCTTGCAAAACCATGGCCGCCGCCACCACGGACAA
GCATCTAATACAATTCCTGGCTTTAATCTAATGTCAAGAGGCGGTGGCTATAATGCTATAAATTAGGAGA
CACAGTGTACTTCCGTTCCCGTCCCGAGGGAGAAGCCTCGAAAGTACGCGCTTTAAGACCAAGCCCCGGA
GTCTTCGAGTCCTGGCCTCAATCGGGGTTGCCCCTCCAACCGCAAACGAGAAGCAGCAGAGGAAGACGAG
GAGCAACACCTAAGCCTCGACCGGCTCCAGGACCCCGCCCCAGGGCTCCAGGAGTGAAGGCCAAGAAGCC
AGGGGTCCGGGGCGCCGCAGAACGCGAGGCCAAGGCGCGGGAAGGGCCGTGGGTGCGTCCAGATCAGCCA
CAGGCAGGGGGCACAGGGTGACCGCGTGAGGCCGGGCCTGAAATCCAGCGCGGATACTCACCAAACCATG
CCGTAGGCGCCTTCTCCGATGTACGAGAGGTTGGTGTAGCGCGGCCCTACGTCGAACACCTGCCCGCGGA
CCATCTCCGGGCCCGCCGCCGCCGCCGCCGCCATGTTGGCTGCACAACTAGTGCTACCGCTGCCGCTACC
ACC
Features (pLannotate 1.2.2; 17 found; start..end, strand, type, name):
    898..918     -  CDS            TEV site: tobacco etch virus (TEV) protease recognition and cleavage site
    949..966     -  promoter       chicken β-actin promoter (fragment): contains a 21-bp deletion relative to the standard chicken β-actin promoter
   1776..1829    +  misc_feature   MCS (fragment): pBluescript multiple cloning site
   1842..1860    -  promoter       T3 promoter: promoter for bacteriophage T3 RNA polymerase
   1905..1921    -  protein_bind   lac operator: The lac repressor binds to the lac operator to inhibit transcription in E. coli. This inhibition can be relieved by adding lactose or isopropyl-β-D-thiogalactopyranoside (IPTG). lac repressor encoded by lacI
   1929..1959    -  promoter       lac promoter: promoter for the E. coli lac operon
   1974..1995    -  protein_bind   CAP binding site: CAP binding activates transcription in the presence of cAMP. E. coli catabolite activator protein
   2008..2100    -  CDS            lacI (fragment): lac repressor; lacI; The lac repressor binds to the lac operator to inhibit transcription in E. coli. This inhibition can be relieved by adding lactose or isopropyl-β-D-thiogalactopyranoside (IPTG).
   2283..2871    -  rep_origin     ori: high-copy-number ColE1/pMB1/pBR322/pUC origin of replication
   3042..3902    -  CDS            AmpR: β-lactamase; bla; confers resistance to ampicillin, carbenicillin, and related antibiotics
   3903..4007    -  promoter       AmpR promoter: bla
   4034..4462    +  rep_origin     f1 ori (sequence partly withheld): f1 bacteriophage origin of replication; arrow indicates direction of (+) strand synthesis
   4493..4648    -  CDS            lacZα (fragment): LacZα fragment of β-galactosidase; lacZ fragment
   4656..4674    +  promoter       T7 promoter: promoter for bacteriophage T7 RNA polymerase
   4683..4718    +  misc_feature   MCS (fragment): pBluescript multiple cloning site
   5666..5797    -  CDS            Mapk1 (fragment): MK01_MOUSE - Also known as Erk2, Mapk, Prkm1. Experimental evidence at protein level: Swiss-Prot protein existence level 1. Acts as a transcriptional repressor. Binds to a [GC]AAA[GC] consensus sequence. Repress the expression of interferon gamma-induced genes. Seems to bind to the promoter of CCL5, DMP1, IFIH1, IFITM1, IRF7, IRF9, LAMP3, OAS1, OAS2, OAS3 and STAT1. Transcriptional activity is independent of kinase activity. From Mus musculus (Mouse).
   5835..882     -  CDS            HaloTag® (fragment) (across the origin): modified bacterial dehalogenase that forms covalent bonds with chloroalkane derivatives
