[The description below was written by a language model from this plasmid's Addgene catalogue record and pLannotate feature annotations shown in this document.]
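Description:
Halo-Erk2 donor is a homology-directed repair template built in a pBluescript backbone, intended to knock a HaloTag coding sequence into the mouse Erk2 (Mapk1) locus so that the tag is fused to the N-terminus of the endogenous protein. The plasmid is propagated in E. coli as a high-copy vector through its ColE1/pUC-type origin and is selected with ampicillin via the β-lactamase gene and its native promoter. The usual pBluescript elements remain around the cloning site: an f1 origin for single-stranded DNA production, T7 and T3 phage promoters, split remnants of the multiple cloning site, and lac promoter/operator and lacZα fragments. None of these has a role in the targeting function.

The insert, assembled by Gibson cloning, lies between the two MCS remnants and runs on the reverse strand of the sequenced record. The annotation identifies a nearly full HaloTag open reading frame (a modified bacterial dehalogenase that covalently binds chloroalkane ligands), a TEV protease recognition site next to the tag, and a short stretch of Mapk1 coding sequence corresponding to the start of Erk2. The unannotated sequence on either side presumably corresponds to the mouse genomic homology arms named in the record; their lengths are not stated. An 18-bp hit to the chicken β-actin promoter is most likely a spurious match, since the donor carries no annotated mammalian promoter and expression of the fusion would depend on the endogenous Erk2 locus after integration. The associated work concerns generating large targeted insertions by microinjection into two-cell-stage mouse embryos. The resulting allele would allow labelling of endogenous Erk2 with HaloTag ligands.
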