Addgene plasmid #113104: Halo-Erk2 donor
Purpose: Donor plasmid for knock-in HaloTag fusing to the N-terminal of mouse Erk2 coding sequence
Depositing lab: Janet Rossant. Publication: Efficient generation of targeted large insertions by microinjection into two-cell-stage mouse embryos. Gu B, Posfai E, Rossant J. Nat Biotechnol. 2018 Jun 11. pii: nbt.4166. doi: 10.1038/nbt.4166. PubMed 29889212.
Backbone
  Vector backbone: pbluescript
  Vector type: Synthetic Biology
Growth in bacteria
  Bacterial resistance: Ampicillin, 100 μg/mL
  Growth temperature: 37°C
  Growth strain: DH5alpha
  Copy number: High Copy
Gene/Insert
  Gene/Insert name: N terminal Erk2 donor region including homology arms and HaloTag
  Species: M. musculus (mouse), Synthetic
  Cloning method: Gibson Cloning
  Sequencing primers: 5′ CACACAGGAAACAGCTATGAC; 3′ CGCAACTGTTGGGAAGGGC
Terms and licenses: Academic/Nonprofit Terms; Industry Terms: Not Available to Industry
How to cite: Halo-Erk2 donor was a gift from Janet Rossant (Addgene plasmid # 113104 ; http://n2t.net/addgene:113104 ; RRID:Addgene_113104)
