>Addgene plasmid #113104 | Halo-Erk2 donor | depositor partial sequence | sequence record 213346 | Halo-Erk2 donor sequence 5837 bps
[52 nt withheld, positions 1-52]
C
[91 nt withheld, positions 54-144]
A
[49 nt withheld, positions 146-194]
CCTTTGACGTTGGAGTCCACGTTCTTT
[37 nt withheld, positions 222-258]
ACCCTATCTCGGTCTATTCTTTTGATTTATAAGGGATTTTGCCGATTTCGGCCTATTGGTTAAAAAATGA
GCTGATTTAACAAAAATTTAACGCGAATTTTAACAAAATATTAACGCTTACAATTTAGGTGGCACTTTTC
GGGGAAATGTGCGCGGAACCCCTATTTGTTTATTTTTCTAAATACATTCAAATATGTATCCGCTCATGAG
ACAATAACCCTGATAAATGCTTCAATAATATTGAAAAAGGAAGAGTATGAGTATTCAACATTTCCGTGTC
GCCCTTATTCCCTTTTTTGCGGCATTTTGCCTTCCTGTTTTTGCTCACCCAGAAACGCTGGTGAAAGTAA
AAGATGCTGAAGATCAGTTGGGTGCACGAGTGGGTTACATCGAACTGGATCTCAACAGCGGTAAGATCCT
TGAGAGTTTTCGCCCCGAAGAACGTTTTCCAATGATGAGCACTTTTAAAGTTCTGCTATGTGGCGCGGTA
TTATCCCGTATTGACGCCGGGCAAGAGCAACTCGGTCGCCGCATACACTATTCTCAGAATGACTTGGTTG
AGTACTCACCAGTCACAGAAAAGCATCTTACGGATGGCATGACAGTAAGAGAATTATGCAGTGCTGCCAT
AACCATGAGTGATAACACTGCGGCCAACTTACTTCTGACAACGATCGGAGGACCGAAGGAGCTAACCGCT
TTTTTGCACAACATGGGGGATCATGTAACTCGCCTTGATCGTTGGGAACCGGAGCTGAATGAAGCCATAC
CAAACGACGAGCGTGACACCACGATGCCTGTAGCAATGGCAACAACGTTGCGCAAACTATTAACTGGCGA
ACTACTTACTCTAGCTTCCCGGCAACAATTAATAGACTGGATGGAGGCGGATAAAGTTGCAGGACCACTT
CTGCGCTCGGCCCTTCCGGCTGGCTGGTTTATTGCTGATAAATCTGGAGCCGGTGAGCGTGGGTCTCGCG
GTATCATTGCAGCACTGGGGCCAGATGGTAAGCCCTCCCGTATCGTAGTTATCTACACGACGGGGAGTCA
GGCAACTATGGATGAACGAAATAGACAGATCGCTGAGATAGGTGCCTCACTGATTAAGCATTGGTAACTG
TCAGACCAAGTTTACTCATATATACTTTAGATTGATTTAAAACTTCATTTTTAATTTAAAAGGATCTAGG
TGAAGATCCTTTTTGATAATCTCATGACCAAAATCCCTTAACGTGAGTTTTCGTTCCACTGAGCGTCAGA
CCCCGTAGAAAAGATCAAAGGATCTTCTTGAGATCCTTTTTTTCTGCGCGTAATCTGCTGCTTGCAAACA
AAAAAACCACCGCTACCAGCGGTGGTTTGTTTGCCGGATCAAGAGCTACCAACTCTTTTTCCGAAGGTAA
CTGGCTTCAGCAGAGCGCAGATACCAAATACTGTCCTTCTAGTGTAGCCGTAGTTAGGCCACCACTTCAA
GAACTCTGTAGCACCGCCTACATACCTCGCTCTGCTAATCCTGTTACCAGTGGCTGCTGCCAGTGGCGAT
AAGTCGTGTCTTACCGGGTTGGACTCAAGACGATAGTTACCGGATAAGGCGCAGCGGTCGGGCTGAACGG
GGGGTTCGTGCACACAGCCCAGCTTGGAGCGAACGACCTACACCGAACTGAGATACCTACAGCGTGAGCT
ATGAGAAAGCGCCACGCTTCCCGAAGGGAGAAAGGCGGACAGGTATCCGGTAAGCGGCAGGGTCGGAACA
GGAGAGCGCACGAGGGAGCTTCCAGGGGGAAACGCCTGGTATCTTTATAGTCCTGTCGGGTTTCGCCACC
TCTGACTTGAGCGTCGATTTTTGTGATGCTCGTCAGGGGGGCGGAGCCTATGGAAAAACGCCAGCAACGC
GGCCTTTTTACGGTTCCTGGCCTTTTGCTGGCCTTTTGCTCACATGTTCTTTCCTGCGTTATCCCCTGAT
TCTGTGGATAACCGTATTACCGCCTTTGAGTGAGCTGATACCGCTCGCCGCAGCCGAACGACCGAGCGCA
GCGAGTCAGTGAGCGAGGAAGCGGAAGAGCGCCCAATACGCAAACCGCCTCTCCCCGCGCGTTGGCCGAT
TCATTAATGCAGCTGGCACGACAGGTTTCCCGACTGGAAAGCGGGCAGTGAGCGCAACGCAATTAATGTG
AGTTAGCTCACTCATTAGGCACCCCAGGCTTTACACTTTATGCTTCCGGCTCGTATGTTGTGTGGAATTG
TGAGCGGATAACAATTTCACACAGGAAACAGCTATGACCATGATTACGCCAAGCGCGCAATTAACCCTCA
CTAAAGGGAACAAAAGCTGGGTACCGGGCCCCCCCTCGAGGTCGACGGTATCGATAAGCTTGATATCGAA
TTCTCTGCTTATATTCTGTCCAGTGGGCATCATGGGGTTCTAGGACTGTATCTGGTTATCTTGCGTGAGT
GATGTCACTGAGCTCTGGATCAGGAGCAGCCTTGGATGCTGTGGGATTCCTGCTTAATCTAGTTTTATAT
GTCTAAAAGGCATTTTTTAAAATTATGCTCATTACAGGGTGAAAGTTTTTTTCTGGGTCTGGGTTATGCT
TTTTGGTTTCTGTCCCACTCTGATGGTCTAAGTTCATCAGAGTGCACAATGTGGGCCACGTATTCTTAGA
GGTCTGTCTCAGGGGTCCCGTGGTTGGTGTGCAGTGAGTCCTCTGGTCTCAAGCCAAGTCCCTGGTCCCG
TGTGAGTTCGTTCTGGACCAGGCACAGCACCAGGACAGTGGGTGGGACTCTGTGGGGTCCTTATGCCTAA
ATTCCAACCTAGCTCTCTAGAGCTACCCAGCGCTTGGGTCTCCGAGCGCACATGACGTCCCTCCCCCGCA
GCCGCAGTGCTCCTGCCTCACCTCGCTGCTTCCGCCGACCCGCGAGACTCCGCCCTCTCTACCAAGAGAA
GCCAATCAACACGCACGCCCTTGACTCCGCCCTAGCGCCCTTCGACGCGAACCCTTCCCTCCTCCCACTC
GTAGCCCGCCCGTCAGGCAGGAAGGCTGGCAGTGGTTCTACCGGCGGTTAATTCTCTCCTCTGTGTTGTC
CTCCTTCCTCGTTCCCGATCGCCGGCGGGGGCGGCTACACGGGCGGCAGCGCGGTTCCTGCGGGAAGCGC
AGCATAAGTCGAGCGGCAGCCGCGAAGCGTCGAACCGAACGCGGCGGCGGCGGCGGCGGCGGCGGCTGTG
CAGCCAACATGGAATTCATGGAGGATCTGTACTTTCAGAGCGATAACGATGGATCCGAAATCGGTACTGG
CTTTCCATTCGACCCCCATTATGTGGAAGTCCTGGGCGAGCGCATGCACTACGTCGATGTTGGTCCGCGC
GATGGCACCCCTGTGCTGTTCCTGCACGGTAACCCGACCTCCTCCTACGTGTGGCGCAACATCATCCCGC
ATGTTGCACCGACCCATCGCTGCATTGCTCCAGACCTGATCGGTATGGGCAAATCCGACAAACCAGACCT
GGGTTATTTCTTCGACGACCACGTCCGCTTCATGGATGCCTTCATCGAAGCCCTGGGTCTGGAAGAGGTC
GTCCTGGTCATTCACGACTGGGGCTCCGCTCTGGGTTTCCACTGGGCCAAGCGCAATCCAGAGCGCGTCA
AAGGTATTGCATTTATGGAGTTCATCCGCCCTATCCCGACCTGGGACGAATGGCCAGAATTTGCCCGCGA
GACCTTCCAGGCCTTCCGCACCACCGACGTCGGCCGCAAGCTGATCATCGATCAGAACGTTTTTATCGAG
GGTACGCTGCCGATGGGTGTCGTCCGCCCGCTGACTGAAGTCGAGATGGACCATTACCGCGAGCCGTTCC
TGAATCCTGTTGACCGCGAGCCACTGTGGCGCTTCCCAAACGAGCTGCCAATCGCCGGTGAGCCAGCGAA
CATCGTCGCGCTGGTCGAAGAATACATGGACTGGCTGCACCAGTCCCCTGTCCCGAAGCTGCTGTTCTGG
GGCACCCCAGGCGTTCTGATCCCACCGGCCGAAGCCGCTCGCCTGGCCAAAAGCCTGCCTAACTGCAAGG
CTGTGGACATCGGCCCGGGTCTGAATCTGCTGCAAGAAGACAACCCGGACCTGATCGGCAGCGAGATCGC
GCGCTGGCTGTCTACTCTGGAGATTTCCGGTGGTAGCGGCAGCGGTAGCACTAGTTGTGCAGCCAACATG
GCGGCGGCGGCGGCGGCGGGCCCGGAGATGGTCCGCGGGCAGGTGTTCGACGTAGGGCCGCGCTACACCA
ACCTCTCGTACATCGGAGAAGGCGCCTACGGCATGGTTTGGTGAGTATCCGCGCTGGATTTCAGGCCCGG
CCTCACGCGGTCACCCTGTGCCCCCTGCCTGTGGCTGATCTGGACGCACCCACGGCCCTTCCCGCGCCTT
GGCCTCGCGTTCTGCGGCGCCCCGGACCCCTGGCTTCTTGGCCTTCACTCCTGGAGCCCTGGGGCGGGGT
CCTGGAGCCGGTCGAGGCTTAGGTGTTGCTCCTCGTCTTCCTCTGCTGCTTCTCGTTTGCGGTTGGAGGG
GCAACCCCGATTGAGGCCAGGACTCGAAGACTCCGGGGCTTGGTCTTAAAGCGCGTACTTTCGAGGCTTC
TCCCTCGGGACGGGAACGGAAGTACACTGTGTCTCCTAATTTATAGCATTATAGCCACCGCCTCTTGACA
TTAGATTAAAGCCAGGAATTGTATTAGATGCTTGTCCGTGGTGGCGGCGGCCATGGTTTTGCAAGACGGA
ATAATAGGCTTGTGTGCTGAGCACCAAAATATTTTTCTTCTCTTCTGTGTACGTGAACAGCATTCACAAA
ATATCTTAAGTAGCGCTAATGATGCTTTCTGCCTCGGGCTTAACCGTTAATGACACAGCGTTGGTTGTGG
ACATATTGAAATCTTGAAGTTTCAAAATGGATTTAAATATACCGATTGTGTTTCAGAAAGGATAAGCCAG
CATCACTCTAGAATTATTAAGAAGTATTTGGAGTTAGTCCTAATTTGACTTTAAATTATCCCGTCGTTAC
CCTCAAGAGTACTCTCTTAACAGTGTGAATGTATCCATATGTTTTAGCCCGATTACTGTGATCGTTTCCC
CATAACGTTTCAGTGTTCAAGAATAGTTTTTGCACGATCACTTGCAGGATTTCCTGCATGTGGAATGTTG
AAGTGTATTGTTTTAACTAAAACAAGTTCATTTATCGAAGGTCTCTGAGATAGTTTAATTTAACTTAGCT
ATCTTGAGGAAAGAGAAGACAGCCTTACTAGTTCTAGAGCGGCCGCCACCGCGGTGGAGCTCCAATTCGC
CCTATAGTGAGTCGTATTACGCGCGCTCACTGGCCGTCGTTTTACAACGTCGTGACTGGGAAAACCCTGG
CGTTACCCAACTTAATCGCCTTGCAGCACATCCCCCTTTCGCCAGCTGGCGTAATAGCGAAGAGGCCCGC
ACCGATCGCCCTTCCCAACAGTTGCGCAGCCTGAATGGCGAATGGG
[73 nt withheld, positions 5765-5837]
